>Addgene plasmid #50267 | pICH51266 | addgene full sequence | sequence record 497574 | Addgene NGS Result
CCGAGCGCAGCGAGTCAGTGAGCGAGGAAGCGGAAGAGCGCCCAATACGCAAACCGCCTCTCCCCGCGCG
TTGGCCGATTCATTAATCACTCTGTGGTCTCAGGAGGAATTCCAATCCCACAAAAATCTGAGCTTAACAG
CACAGTTGCTCCTCTCAGAGCAGAATCGGGTATTCAACACCCTCATATCAACTACTACGTTGTGTATAAC
GGTCCACATGCCGGTATATACGATGACTGGGGTTGTACAAAGGCGGCAACAAACGGCGTTCCCGGAGTTG
CACACAAGAAATTTGCCACTATTACAGAGGCAAGAGCAGCAGCTGACGCGTACACAACAAGTCAGCAAAC
AGACAGGTTGAACTTCATCCCCAAAGGAGAAGCTCAACTCAAGCCCAAGAGCTTTGCTAAGGCCCTAACA
AGCCCACCAAAGCAAAAAGCCCACTGGCTCACGCTAGGAACCAAAAGGCCCAGCAGTGATCCAGCCCCAA
AAGAGATCTCCTTTGCCCCGGAGATTACAATGGACGATTTCCTCTATCTTTACGATCTAGGAAGGAAGTT
CGAAGGTGAAGGTGACGACACTATGTTCACCACTGATAATGAGAAGGTTAGCCTCTTCAATTTCAGAAAG
AATGCTGACCCACAGATGGTTAGAGAGGCCTACGCAGCAAGTCTCATCAAGACGATCTACCCGAGTAACA
ATCTCCAGGAGATCAAATACCTTCCCAAGAAGGTTAAAGATGCAGTCAAAAGATTCAGGACTAATTGCAT
CAAGAACACAGAGAAAGACATATTTCTCAAGATCAGAAGTACTATTCCAGTATGGACGATTCAAGGCTTG
CTTCATAAACCAAGGCAAGTAATAGAGATTGGAGTCTCTAAAAAGGTAGTTCCTACTGAATCTAAGGCCA
TGCATGGAGTCTAAGATTCAAATCGAGGATCTAACAGAACTCGCCGTCAAGACTGGCGAACAGTTCATAC
AGAGTCTTTTACGACTCAATGACAAGAAGAAAATCTTCGTCAACATGGTGGAGCACGACACTCTGGTCTA
CTCCAAAAATGTCAAAGATACAGTCTCAGAAGATCAAAGGGCTATTGAGACTTTTCAACAAAGGATAATT
TCGGGAAACCTCCTCGGATTCCATTGCCCAGCTATCTGTCACTTCATCGAAAGGACAGTAGAAAAGGAAG
GTGGCTCCTACAAATGCCATCATTGCGATAAAGGAAAGGCTATCATTCAAGATCTCTCTGCCGACAGTGG
TCCCAAAGATGGACCCCCACCCACGAGGAGCATCGTGGAAAAAGAAGAGGTTCCAACCACGTCTACAAAG
CAAGTGGATTGATGTGACATCTCCACTGACGTAAGGGATGACGCACAATCCCACTATCCTTCGCAAGACC
CTTCCTCTATATAAGGAAGTTCATTTCATTTGGAGAGGACACGCTCGAGTATAAGAGCTCATTTTTACAA
CAATTACCAACAACAACAAACAACAAACAACATTACAATTACATTTACAATTATCGATACAATGTGAGAC
CACGAAGTGGCTCTTCAGTGGACGAAAGGGCCTCGTGATACGCCTATTTTTATAGGTTAATGTCATGATA
ATAATGGTTTCTTAGACGTCAGGTGGCACTTTTCGGGGAAATGTGCGCGGAACCCCTATTTGTTTATTTT
TCTAAATACATTCAAATATGTATCCGCTCATGAGACAATAACCCTGATAAATGCTTCAATAATATTGAAA
AAGGAAGAGTATGCGCTCACGCAACTGGTCCAGAACCTTGACCGAACGCAGCGGTGGTAACGGCGCAGTG
GCGGTTTTCATGGCTTGTTATGACTGTTTTTTTTTGGGGTACAGTCTATGCCTCGGGCATCCAAGCAGCA
AGCGCGTTACGCCGTGGGTCGATGTTTGATGTTATGGAGCAGCAACGATGTTACGCAGCAGGGCAGTCGC
CCTAAAACAAAGTTAAACATCATGAGGGAAGCGGTGATCGCCGAAGTATCGACTCAACTATCAGAGGTAG
TTGGCGTCATCGAGCGCCATCTCGAACCGACGTTGCTGGCCGTACATTTGTACGGCTCCGCAGTGGATGG
CGGCCTGAAGCCACACAGCGATATTGATTTGCTGGTTACGGTGACCGTAAGGCTTGATGAAACAACGCGG
CGAGCTTTGATCAACGACCTTTTGGAAACTTCGGCTTCCCCTGGAGAGAGCGAGATTCTCCGCGCTGTAG
AAGTCACCATTGTTGTGCACGACGACATCATTCCGTGGCGTTATCCAGCTAAGCGCGAACTGCAATTTGG
AGAATGGCAGCGCAATGACATTCTTGCAGGTATCTTCGAGCCAGCCACGATCGACATTGATCTGGCTATC
TTGCTGACAAAAGCAAGAGAACATAGCGTTGCCTTGGTAGGTCCAGCGGCGGAGGAACTCTTTGATCCGG
TTCCTGAACAGGATCTATTTGAGGCGCTAAATGAAACCTTAACGCTATGGAACTCGCCGCCCGACTGGGC
TGGCGATGAGCGAAATGTAGTGCTTACGTTGTCCCGCATTTGGTACAGCGCAGTAACCGGCAAAATCGCG
CCGAAGGATGTCGCTGCCGACTGGGCAATGGAGCGCCTGCCGGCCCAGTATCAGCCCGTCATACTTGAAG
CTAGACAGGCTTATCTTGGACAAGAAGAAGATCGCTTGGCCTCGCGCGCAGATCAGTTGGAAGAATTTGT
CCATTACGTAAAAGGCGAGATCACCAAGGTAGTCGGCAAATAACTGTCAGACCAAGTTTACTCATATATA
CTTTAGATTGATTTAAAACTTCATTTTTAATTTAAAAGGATCTAGGTGAAGATCCTTTTTGATAATCTCA
TGACCAAAATCCCTTAACGTGAGTTTTCGTTCCACTGAGCGTCAGACCCCGTAGAAAAGATCAAAGGATC
TTCTTGAGATCCTTTTTTTCTGCGCGTAATCTGCTGCTTGCAAACAAAAAAACCACCGCTACCAGCGGTG
GTTTGTTTGCCGGATCAAGAGCTACCAACTCTTTTTCCGAAGGTAACTGGCTTCAGCAGAGCGCAGATAC
CAAATACTGTTCTTCTAGTGTAGCCGTAGTTAGGCCACCACTTCAAGAACTCTGTAGCACCGCCTACATA
CCTCGCTCTGCTAATCCTGTTACCAGTGGCTGCTGCCAGTGGCGATAAGTCGTGTCTTACCGGGTTGGAC
TCAAGACGATAGTTACCGGATAAGGCGCAGCGGTCGGGCTGAACGGGGGGTTCGTGCACACAGCCCAGCT
TGGAGCGAACGACCTACACCGAACTGAGATACCTACAGCGTGAGCTATGAGAAAGCGCCACGCTTCCCGA
AGGGAGAAAGGCGGACAGGTATCCGGTAAGCGGCAGGGTCGGAACAGGAGAGCGCACGAGGGAGCTTCCA
GGGGGAAACGCCTGGTATCTTTATAGTCCTGTCGGGTTTCGCCACCTCTGACTTGAGCGTCGATTTTTGT
GATGCTCGTCAGGGGGGCGGAGCCTATGGAAAAACGCCAGCAACGCGGCCTTTTTACGGTTCCTGGCCTT
TTGCTGGCCTTTTGCTCACATGTTCTTTCCTGCGTTATCCCCTGATTCTGTGGATAACCGTATTACCGCC
TTTGAGTGAGCTGATACCGCTCGCCGCAGCCGAACGA
Features (pLannotate 1.2.2; 11 found; start..end, strand, type, name):
      1..36      +  rep_origin     RSF ori (fragment): Plasmids containing the RSF 1030 origin of replication can be propagated in E. coli cells that contain additional plasmids with compatible origins.
     38..87      +  CDS            lacI (fragment): lac repressor; lacI; The lac repressor binds to the lac operator to inhibit transcription in E. coli. This inhibition can be relieved by adding lactose or isopropyl-β-D-thiogalactopyranoside (IPTG).
    106..912     +  CDS            IBMP_CAMVB (fragment): Experimental evidence at protein level: Swiss-Prot protein existence level 1. Enhances the ribosomal termination-reinitiation event leading to the translation of major open reading frames on the polycistronic viral RNAs. From Cauliflower mosaic virus (strain Bari 1) (CaMV).
   1096..1441    +  promoter       CaMV 35S promoter: strong constitutive promoter from cauliflower mosaic virus
   1393..1439    +  promoter       minimal CaMV 35S promoter: minimal 35S promoter from cauliflower mosaic virus
   1470..1523    +  misc_feature   TMV Ω: translational enhancer from the tobacco mosaic virus 5'-leader sequence (Gallie et al., 1988)
   1656..1760    +  promoter       AmpR promoter: bla
   1751..1831    -  CDS            int (fragment): INT2_ECOLX - Protein inferred from homology: Swiss-Prot protein existence level 3. Putative integrase believed to be involved in the insertion of antibiotic resistance genes into plasmids and transposons. From Escherichia coli.
   1919..1975    +  CDS            GmR (fragment): gentamycin acetyltransferase; aacC1; confers resistance to gentamycin
   1982..2770    +  CDS            aadA: S3AD_ECOLX - Experimental evidence at protein level: Swiss-Prot protein existence level 1. Mediates bacterial resistance to the antibiotics streptomycin and spectinomycin. From Escherichia coli.
   2944..3532    +  rep_origin     ori: high-copy-number ColE1/pMB1/pBR322/pUC origin of replication
