[The description below was written by a language model from this plasmid's Addgene catalogue record and pLannotate feature annotations shown in this document.]
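Description:
pICH51266 is a small (about 3.7 kb) promoter part plasmid from a Golden Gate modular cloning (MoClo) toolbox for plants, built in the pICH41295 backbone and catalogued as a plant expression vector. It is not an expression construct in its own right. It stores a standardized regulatory part for assembly into larger transcription units. It is maintained in E. coli at high copy from a ColE1/pUC-type origin and is selected with spectinomycin through the aadA gene. The short fragments annotated nearby as integrase and gentamicin acetyltransferase sequence are probably remnants of the resistance cassette's origin. Brief matches to an RSF origin and lacI are likewise only fragments, not functional elements.

The insert is a roughly 1.3 kb version of the cauliflower mosaic virus 35S promoter joined to the omega 5' untranslated leader of tobacco mosaic virus. The feature table places the core and minimal 35S promoter just upstream of the omega element. The region further upstream matches part of a CaMV coding sequence, consistent with the long promoter fragment carrying adjacent viral genomic sequence. The 35S promoter drives strong constitutive transcription in plants, and the omega leader acts as a translational enhancer, so together they supply a combined promoter and 5'UTR part for high-level transgene expression.

Internal BsaI and BbsI recognition sites were removed by point mutation so that the part tolerates type IIS assembly. The fragment was cloned in through BpiI sites that were destroyed in the process, and it can be released with BsaI for one-pot assembly with coding sequence and terminator parts.
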