Addgene plasmid #50267: pICH51266
Depositing lab: Sylvestre Marillonnet & Nicola Patron. Depositing organization: Leibniz Institute of Plant Biochemistry (IPB). Publication: A golden gate modular cloning toolbox for plants. Engler C, Youles M, Gruetzner R, Ehnert TM, Werner S, Jones JD, Patron NJ, Marillonnet S. ACS Synth Biol. 2014 Nov 21;3(11):839-43. doi: 10.1021/sb4001504. Epub 2014 Feb 20. PubMed 24933124.
Backbone
  Vector backbone: pICH41295
  Vector type: plant expression
Growth in bacteria
  Bacterial resistance: Spectinomycin, 50 μg/mL
  Growth temperature: 37°C
  Growth strain: DH5alpha
  Copy number: High Copy
Gene/Insert
  Gene/Insert name: promoter (1.3 kb ), 35s (Cauliflower Mosaic Virus) + 5'UTR omega (Tobacco Mosaic Virus)
  Mutation: BsaI/BbsI sites removed by point-mutation
  Cloning method: Restriction Enzyme; 5′ cloning site BpiI (destroyed during cloning); 3′ cloning site BpiI (destroyed during cloning)
Terms and licenses: Academic/Nonprofit Terms; Industry Terms: Not Available to Industry
Depositor comments: insert can be released with BsaI
How to cite: pICH51266 was a gift from Sylvestre Marillonnet & Nicola Patron (Addgene plasmid # 50267 ; http://n2t.net/addgene:50267 ; RRID:Addgene_50267)
