>Addgene plasmid #50267 | pICH51266 | addgene partial sequence | sequence record 76612 | MoCloF
GCGCGTTGGCCGATTCATTAATCACTCTGTGGTCTCAGGAGGAATTCCAATCCCACAAAAATCTGAGCTT
AACAGCACAGTTGCTCCTCTCAGAGCAGAATCGGGTATTCAACACCCTCATATCAACTACTACGTTGTGT
ATAACGGTCCACATGCCGGTATATACGATGACTGGGGTTGTACAAAGGCGGCAACAAACGGCGTTCCCGG
AGTTGCACACAAGAAATTTGCCACTATTACAGAGGCAAGAGCAGCAGCTGACGCGTACACAACAAGTCAG
CAAACAGACAGGTTGAACTTCATCCCCAAAGGAGAAGCTCAACTCAAGCCCAAGAGCTTTGCTAAGGCCC
TAACAAGCCCACCAAAGCAAAAAGCCCACTGGCTCACGCTAGGAACCAAAAGGCCCAGCAGTGATCCAGC
CCCAAAAGAGATCTCCTTTGCCCCGGAGATTACAATGGACGATTTCCTCTATCTTTACGATCTAGGAAGG
AAGTTCGAAGGTGAAGGTGACGACACTATGTTCACCACTGATAATGAGAAGGTTAGCCTCTTCAATTTCA
GAAAGAATGCTGACCCACAGATGGTTAGAGAGGCCTACGCAGCAAGTCTCATCAAGACGATCTACCCGAG
TAACAATCTCCAGGAGATCAAATACCTTCCCAAGAAGGTTAAAGATGCAGTCAAAAGATTCAGGACTAAT
TGCATCAAGAACACAGAGAAAGACATATTTCTCAAGATCAGAAGTACTATTCCAGTATGGACGATTCAAG
GCTTGCTTCATAAACCAAGGCAAGTAATAGAGATTGGAGTCTCTAAAAAGGTAGTTCCTACTGAATCTAA
GGCCATGCATGGAGTCTAAGATTCAAATCGAGGATCTAACAGAACTCGCCGTCAAGACTGGCGAACAGTT
CATACAGAGTCTTTTACGACTC
