>Addgene plasmid #50267 | pICH51266 | addgene partial sequence | sequence record 76678 | MoCloR 5'-gccacctgacgtctaagaaacc-3'
TAGGCGTATCACGAGGCCCTTTCGTCCACTGAAGAGCCACTTCGTGGTCTCACATTGTATCGATAATTGT
AAATGTAATTGTAATGTTGTTTGTTGTTTGTTGTTGTTGGTAATTGTTGTAAAAATGAGCTCTTATACTC
GAGCGTGTCCTCTCCAAATGAAATGAACTTCCTTATATAGAGGAAGGGTCTTGCGAAGGATAGTGGGATT
GTGCGTCATCCCTTACGTCAGTGGAGATGTCACATCAATCCACTTGCTTTGTAGACGTGGTTGGAACCTC
TTCTTTTTCCACGATGCTCCTCGTGGGTGGGGGTCCATCTTTGGGACCACTGTCGGCAGAGAGATCTTGA
ATGATAGCCTTTCCTTTATCGCAATGATGGCATTTGTAGGAGCCACCTTCCTTTTCTACTGTCCTTTCGA
TGAAGTGACAGATAGCTGGGCAATGGAATCCGAGGAGGTTTCCCGAAATTATCCTTTGTTGAAAAGTCTC
AATAGCCCTTTGATCTTCTGAGACTGTATCTTTGACATTTTTGGAGTAGACCAGAGTGTCGTGCTCCACC
ATGTTGACGAAGATTTTCTTCTTGTCATTGAGTCGTAAAAGACTCTGTATGAACTGTTCGCCAGTCTTGA
CGGCGAGTTCTGTTAGATCCTCGATTTGAATCTTAGACTCCATGCATGGCCTTAGATTCAGTAGGAACTA
CCTTTTTAGAGACTCCAATCTCTATTACTTGCCTTGGTTTATGAAGCAAGCCTTGAATCGTCCATACTGG
AATAGTACTTCTGATCTTGAGAAATATGTCTTTCTCTGTGTTCTTGATGCAATTAGTCCTGAATCTTTTG
ACTGCATCTTTAACCTTCTTGGGAAGGTATTTGATCTCCTGGA
